Addgene plasmid #49583: EGFP-Rab3T36N
Purpose: expresses EGFP-Rab3T36N in mammalian cells
Depositing lab: Marci Scidmore. Depositing organization: Cornell University.
Backbone
  Vector backbone: EGFP C1
  Backbone manufacturer: Clontech
  Backbone size w/o insert (bp): 4700
  Total vector size (bp): 5350
  Vector type: Mammalian Expression
  Selectable markers: Neomycin (select with G418)
Growth in bacteria
  Bacterial resistance: Kanamycin, 50 μg/mL
  Growth temperature: 37°C
  Growth strain: DH5alpha
  Copy number: High Copy
Gene/Insert
  Gene/Insert name: Rab3AQ81L
  Species: H. sapiens (human)
  Insert size (bp): 650
  Mutation: Threonine 36 to Asparagine
  GenBank ID: AF498931
  Entrez Gene: RAB3A
  Promoter: CMV
  Tag / fusion protein: EGFP (N terminal on insert)
  Cloning method: Restriction Enzyme; 5′ cloning site BamHI/BglII (destroyed during cloning); 3′ cloning site XhoI/SalI (destroyed during cloning)
  Sequencing primers: 5′ EGFP C (CATGGTCCTGCTGGAGTTCGTG)
Resource information
  A portion of this plasmid was derived from a plasmid made by: Rab3A cDNA derived from pCDNA3.1-Rab3A purchased from Missouri S&T cDNA Resource Center
Terms and licenses: Academic/Nonprofit Terms; Industry Terms: Not Available to Industry
How to cite: EGFP-Rab3T36N was a gift from Marci Scidmore (Addgene plasmid # 49583)
