[The description below was written by a language model from this plasmid's Addgene catalogue record and pLannotate feature annotations shown in this document.]
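Description:
EGFP-Rab3T36N is a mammalian expression plasmid built on the Clontech EGFP C1 backbone, designed to produce human RAB3A carrying a threonine-36-to-asparagine substitution as a fusion with EGFP at its N terminus. Transcription is driven by the human cytomegalovirus immediate early enhancer and promoter, with the EGFP coding sequence followed in frame by the roughly 650 bp RAB3A open reading frame and terminated by the SV40 polyadenylation signal. The Rab3A cDNA was subcloned from a commercial pcDNA3.1-based clone using compatible-end ligations (BamHI/BglII and XhoI/SalI) that destroyed the sites at both junctions. The catalogue's insert name field reads "Rab3AQ81L", which conflicts with the plasmid name, the stated purpose and the recorded mutation, all of which indicate T36N. The feature table identifies the insert only as RAB3A, so it does not settle the point.

The plasmid is maintained at high copy in E. coli through a pUC-type ColE1 origin and also carries an f1 origin for single-stranded DNA production. A single Tn5 aminoglycoside phosphotransferase gene serves both hosts: a bacterial bla-type promoter gives kanamycin resistance in bacteria, while the SV40 enhancer/early promoter and an HSV TK polyadenylation signal allow G418 selection of stably transfected mammalian cells. The short large T antigen, ble and bGH fragments in the annotation appear to be backbone remnants rather than functional parts.

RAB3A is a small GTPase that regulates secretory vesicle docking and regulated exocytosis. Substitutions at this conserved nucleotide-binding position in Rab proteins are generally used as GDP-locked, dominant-negative forms, although the record itself does not say so. The fluorescent fusion lets the mutant's localisation and effects be followed in live or fixed mammalian cells.
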