Features (pLannotate 1.2.2; 15 found; start..end, strand, type, name):
     61..364     +  enhancer       CMV enhancer: human cytomegalovirus immediate early enhancer
    365..568     +  promoter       CMV promoter: human cytomegalovirus (CMV) immediate early promoter
    613..1329    +  CDS            EGFP: EGFP is a basic (constitutively fluorescent) green fluorescent protein published in 1996, derived from Aequorea victoria. It is reported to be a rapidly-maturing weak dimer with moderate acid sensitivity.
   1348..2007    +  CDS            RAB3A: RAB3A_HUMAN - Experimental evidence at protein level: Swiss-Prot protein existence level 1. Small GTP-binding protein that plays a central role in regulated exocytosis and secretion. Controls the recruitment, tethering and docking of secretory vesicles to the plasma membrane (By similarity). Upon stimulation, switches to its active GTP-bound form, cycles to vesicles and recruits effectors such as RIMS1, RIMS2, Rabphilin-3A/RPH3A, RPH3AL or SYTL4 to help the docking of vesicules onto the plasma membrane (By similarity). Upon GTP hydrolysis by GTPase-activating protein, dissociates from the vesi
   2012..2037    +  misc_feature   MCS (fragment): multiple cloning site
   2054..2138    +  CDS            large T antigen (fragment): large T antigen from SV40 (simian virus 40)
   2161..2282    +  polyA_signal   SV40 poly(A) signal: SV40 polyadenylation signal
   2316..2744    -  rep_origin     f1 ori (sequence partly withheld): f1 bacteriophage origin of replication; arrow indicates direction of (+) strand synthesis
   2771..2875    +  promoter       AmpR promoter: bla
   2877..3234    +  promoter       SV40 promoter: SV40 enhancer and early promoter
   3269..4063    +  CDS            NeoR/KanR: aminoglycoside phosphotransferase from Tn5; aph(3')-II (or nptII); confers resistance to neomycin, kanamycin, and G418 (Geneticin®)
   4084..4236    +  CDS            ble (fragment): BLE_KLEPN - Experimental evidence at protein level: Swiss-Prot protein existence level 1. Binding protein with a strong affinity to the bleomycin family of antibiotics. Binds to CL990; an antimitotic-antibiotic compound. From Klebsiella pneumoniae.
   4295..4342    +  polyA_signal   HSV TK poly(A) signal: herpes simplex virus thymidine kinase polyadenylation signal (Cole and Stacy, 1985)
   4433..4449    -  polyA_signal   bGH poly(A) signal (fragment): bovine growth hormone polyadenylation signal
   4671..5259    +  rep_origin     ori: high-copy-number ColE1/pMB1/pBR322/pUC origin of replication
>Addgene plasmid #49583 | EGFP-Rab3T36N | depositor full sequence | sequence record 74233 | EGFP-Rab3T36N sequence 5373 bps
TAGTTATTAATAGTAATCAATTACGGGGTCATTAGTTCATAGCCCATATATGGAGTTCCGCGTTACATAA
CTTACGGTAAATGGCCCGCCTGGCTGACCGCCCAACGACCCCCGCCCATTGACGTCAATAATGACGTATG
TTCCCATAGTAACGCCAATAGGGACTTTCCATTGACGTCAATGGGTGGAGTATTTACGGTAAACTGCCCA
CTTGGCAGTACATCAAGTGTATCATATGCCAAGTACGCCCCCTATTGACGTCAATGACGGTAAATGGCCC
GCCTGGCATTATGCCCAGTACATGACCTTATGGGACTTTCCTACTTGGCAGTACATCTACGTATTAGTCA
TCGCTATTACCATGGTGATGCGGTTTTGGCAGTACATCAATGGGCGTGGATAGCGGTTTGACTCACGGGG
ATTTCCAAGTCTCCACCCCATTGACGTCAATGGGAGTTTGTTTTGGCACCAAAATCAACGGGACTTTCCA
AAATGTCGTAACAACTCCGCCCCATTGACGCAAATGGGCGGTAGGCGTGTACGGTGGGAGGTCTATATAA
GCAGAGCTGGTTTAGTGAACCGTCAGATCCGCTAGCGCTACCGGTCGCCACCATGGTGAGCAAGGGCGAG
GAGCTGTTCACCGGGGTGGTGCCCATCCTGGTCGAGCTGGACGGCGACGTAAACGGCCACAAGTTCAGCG
TGTCCGGCGAGGGCGAGGGCGATGCCACCTACGGCAAGCTGACCCTGAAGTTCATCTGCACCACCGGCAA
GCTGCCCGTGCCCTGGCCCACCCTCGTGACCACCCTGACCTACGGCGTGCAGTGCTTCAGCCGCTACCCC
GACCACATGAAGCAGCACGACTTCTTCAAGTCCGCCATGCCCGAAGGCTACGTCCAGGAGCGCACCATCT
TCTTCAAGGACGACGGCAACTACAAGACCCGCGCCGAGGTGAAGTTCGAGGGCGACACCCTGGTGAACCG
CATCGAGCTGAAGGGCATCGACTTCAAGGAGGACGGCAACATCCTGGGGCACAAGCTGGAGTACAACTAC
AACAGCCACAACGTCTATATCATGGCCGACAAGCAGAAGAACGGCATCAAGGTGAACTTCAAGATCCGCC
ACAACATCGAGGACGGCAGCGTGCAGCTCGCCGACCACTACCAGCAGAACACCCCCATCGGCGACGGCCC
CGTGCTGCTGCCCGACAACCACTACCTGAGCACCCAGTCCGCCCTGAGCAAAGACCCCAACGAGAAGCGC
GATCACATGGTCCTGCTGGAGTTCGTGACCGCCGCCGGGATCACTCTCGGCATGGACGAGCTGTACAAGT
CCGGACTCAGATCCACCATGGCATCCGCCACAGACTCGCGCTATGGGCAGAAGGAGTCCTCGGATCAGAA
CTTCGACTACATGTTCAAGATTCTCATCATCGGCAACAGCAGCGTGGGCAAGAACTCCTTCCTCTTCCGC
TATGCTGACGACTCGTTCACGCCTGCCTTCGTCAGCACCGTGGGCATCGACTTCAAGGTCAAGACCATCT
ATCGCAACGACAAGAGGATCAAGCTGCAGATCTGGGACACAGCAGGGCAAGAGCGGTACCGGACCATCAC
CACCGCATACTACCGGGGCGCCATGGGCTTCATCCTCATGTATGACATCACCAACGAGGAATCCTTCAAT
GCAGTGCAGGACTGGTCCACCCAGATCAAGACCTACTCATGGGACAATGCCCAGGTGCTGCTGGTAGGAA
ACAAGTGTGACATGGAGGATGAGCGGGTGGTGTCATCAGAACGTGGCCGGCAGCTAGCTGACCACCTTGG
GTTCGAGTTCTTTGAGGCAAGCGCCAAGGACAACATTAACGTCAAGCAGACCTTTGAGCGCCTGGTGGAT
GTCATCTGCGAGAAGATGTCCGAGTCGTTGGACACGGCGGACCCTGCGGTCACAGGCGCCAAGCAGGGCC
CACAGCTCAGTGACCAGCAGGTGCCACCGCACCAGGACTGCGCCTGCTGACTCGACGGTACCGCGGGCCC
GGGATCCACCGGATCTAGATAACTGATCATAATCAGCCATACCACATTTGTAGAGGTTTTACTTGCTTTA
AAAAACCTCCCACACCTCCCCCTGAACCTGAAACATAAAATGAATGCAATTGTTGTTGTTAACTTGTTTA
TTGCAGCTTATAATGGTTACAAATAAAGCAATAGCATCACAAATTTCACAAATAAAGCATTTTTTTCACT
GCATTCTAGTTGTGGTTTGTCCAAACTCATCAATGTATCTTAACGCGTAAATTGTAAGCGTTAATATTTT
GTTAAAATTCGCGTTAAATTTTTGTTAAATCAGCTCATTTTTTAACCAATAGGCCGAAATCGGCAAAATC
CCTTATAAATCAAAAGAATAGACCGAGATAGGGT
[37 nt withheld, positions 2415-2451]
AAAGAACGTGGACTCCAACGTCAAAGG
[49 nt withheld, positions 2479-2527]
T
[91 nt withheld, positions 2529-2619]
G
[124 nt withheld, positions 2621-2744]
CAGGTGGCACTTTTCGGGGAAATGTGCGCGGAACCCCTATTTGTTTATTTTTCTAAATACATTCAAATAT
GTATCCGCTCATGAGACAATAACCCTGATAAATGCTTCAATAATATTGAAAAAGGAAGAGTCCTGAGGCG
GAAAGAACCAGCTGTGGAATGTGTGTCAGTTAGGGTGTGGAAAGTCCCCAGGCTCCCCAGCAGGCAGAAG
TATGCAAAGCATGCATCTCAATTAGTCAGCAACCAGGTGTGGAAAGTCCCCAGGCTCCCCAGCAGGCAGA
AGTATGCAAAGCATGCATCTCAATTAGTCAGCAACCATAGTCCCGCCCCTAACTCCGCCCATCCCGCCCC
TAACTCCGCCCAGTTCCGCCCATTCTCCGCCCCATGGCTGACTAATTTTTTTTATTTATGCAGAGGCCGA
GGCCGCCTCGGCCTCTGAGCTATTCCAGAAGTAGTGAGGAGGCTTTTTTGGAGGCCTAGGCTTTTGCAAA
GATCGATCAAGAGACAGGATGAGGATCGTTTCGCATGATTGAACAAGATGGATTGCACGCAGGTTCTCCG
GCCGCTTGGGTGGAGAGGCTATTCGGCTATGACTGGGCACAACAGACAATCGGCTGCTCTGATGCCGCCG
TGTTCCGGCTGTCAGCGCAGGGGCGCCCGGTTCTTTTTGTCAAGACCGACCTGTCCGGTGCCCTGAATGA
ACTGCAAGACGAGGCAGCGCGGCTATCGTGGCTGGCCACGACGGGCGTTCCTTGCGCAGCTGTGCTCGAC
GTTGTCACTGAAGCGGGAAGGGACTGGCTGCTATTGGGCGAAGTGCCGGGGCAGGATCTCCTGTCATCTC
ACCTTGCTCCTGCCGAGAAAGTATCCATCATGGCTGATGCAATGCGGCGGCTGCATACGCTTGATCCGGC
TACCTGCCCATTCGACCACCAAGCGAAACATCGCATCGAGCGAGCACGTACTCGGATGGAAGCCGGTCTT
GTCGATCAGGATGATCTGGACGAAGAGCATCAGGGGCTCGCGCCAGCCGAACTGTTCGCCAGGCTCAAGG
CGAGCATGCCCGACGGCGAGGATCTCGTCGTGACCCATGGCGATGCCTGCTTGCCGAATATCATGGTGGA
AAATGGCCGCTTTTCTGGATTCATCGACTGTGGCCGGCTGGGTGTGGCGGACCGCTATCAGGACATAGCG
TTGGCTACCCGTGATATTGCTGAAGAGCTTGGCGGCGAATGGGCTGACCGCTTCCTCGTGCTTTACGGTA
TCGCCGCTCCCGATTCGCAGCGCATCGCCTTCTATCGCCTTCTTGACGAGTTCTTCTGAGCGGGACTCTG
GGGTTCGAAATGACCGACCAAGCGACGCCCAACCTGCCATCACGAGATTTCGATTCCACCGCCGCCTTCT
ATGAAAGGTTGGGCTTCGGAATCGTTTTCCGGGACGCCGGCTGGATGATCCTCCAGCGCGGGGATCTCAT
GCTGGAGTTCTTCGCCCACCCTAGGGGGAGGCTAACTGAAACACGGAAGGAGACAATACCGGAAGGAACC
CGCGCTATGACGGCAATAAAAAGACAGAATAAAACGCACGGTGTTGGGTCGTTTGTTCATAAACGCGGGG
TTCGGTCCCAGGGCTGGCACTCTGTCGATACCCCACCGAGACCCCATTGGGGCCAATACGCCCGCGTTTC
TTCCTTTTCCCCACCCCACCCCCCAAGTTCGGGTGAAGGCCCAGGGCTCGCAGCCAACGTCGGGGCGGCA
GGCCCTGCCATAGCCTCAGGTTACTCATATATACTTTAGATTGATTTAAAACTTCATTTTTAATTTAAAA
GGATCTAGGTGAAGATCCTTTTTGATAATCTCATGACCAAAATCCCTTAACGTGAGTTTTCGTTCCACTG
AGCGTCAGACCCCGTAGAAAAGATCAAAGGATCTTCTTGAGATCCTTTTTTTCTGCGCGTAATCTGCTGC
TTGCAAACAAAAAAACCACCGCTACCAGCGGTGGTTTGTTTGCCGGATCAAGAGCTACCAACTCTTTTTC
CGAAGGTAACTGGCTTCAGCAGAGCGCAGATACCAAATACTGTCCTTCTAGTGTAGCCGTAGTTAGGCCA
CCACTTCAAGAACTCTGTAGCACCGCCTACATACCTCGCTCTGCTAATCCTGTTACCAGTGGCTGCTGCC
AGTGGCGATAAGTCGTGTCTTACCGGGTTGGACTCAAGACGATAGTTACCGGATAAGGCGCAGCGGTCGG
GCTGAACGGGGGGTTCGTGCACACAGCCCAGCTTGGAGCGAACGACCTACACCGAACTGAGATACCTACA
GCGTGAGCTATGAGAAAGCGCCACGCTTCCCGAAGGGAGAAAGGCGGACAGGTATCCGGTAAGCGGCAGG
GTCGGAACAGGAGAGCGCACGAGGGAGCTTCCAGGGGGAAACGCCTGGTATCTTTATAGTCCTGTCGGGT
TTCGCCACCTCTGACTTGAGCGTCGATTTTTGTGATGCTCGTCAGGGGGGCGGAGCCTATGGAAAAACGC
CAGCAACGCGGCCTTTTTACGGTTCCTGGCCTTTTGCTGGCCTTTTGCTCACATGTTCTTTCCTGCGTTA
TCCCCTGATTCTGTGGATAACCGTATTACCGCCATGCAT
