>Addgene plasmid #49583 | EGFP-Rab3T36N | addgene partial sequence | sequence record 76262 | EGFP-C 5'-CATGGTCCTGCTGGAGTTCGTG-3'
CTCTCGGCATGGACGAGCTGTACAAGTCCGGACTCAGATCCACCATGGCATCCGCCACAGACTCGCGCTA
TGGGCAGAAGGAGTCCTCGGATCAGAACTTCGACTACATGTTCAAGATTCTCATCATCGGCAACAGCAGC
GTGGGCAAGAACTCCTTCCTCTTCCGCTATGCTGACGACTCGTTCACGCCTGCCTTCGTCAGCACCGTGG
GCATCGACTTCAAGGTCAAGACCATCTATCGCAACGACAAGAGGATCAAGCTGCAGATCTGGGACACAGC
AGGGCAAGAGCGGTACCGGACCATCACCACCGCATACTACCGGGGCGCCATGGGCTTCATCCTCATGTAT
GACATCACCAACGAGGAATCCTTCAATGCAGTGCAGGACTGGTCCACCCAGATCAAGACCTACTCATGGG
ACAATGCCCAGGTGCTGCTGGTAGGAAACAAGTGTGACATGGAGGATGAGCGGGTGGTGTCATCAGAACG
TGGCCGGCAGCTAGCTGACCACCTTGGGTTCGAGTTCTTTGAGGCAAGCGCCAAGGACAACATTAACGTC
AAGCAGACCTTTGAGCGCCTGGTGGATGTCATCTGCGAGAAGATGTCCGAGTCGTTGGACACGGCGGACC
CTGCGGTCACAGGCGCCAAGCAGGGCCCACAGCTCAGTGACCAGCAGGTGCCACCGCACCAGGACTGCGC
CTGCTGACTCGACGGTACCGCGGGCCCGGGATCCACCGGATCTAGATAACTGATCATAATCAGCCATACC
ACATTTGTAGAGGTTTTACTTGCTTTAAAAAACCTCCCACACCTCCCCCTGAACCTGAAACATAAAATGA
ATGCAATTGTTGTTGTTAACTTGTTTATTGCAGCTTATAATGGTTACAAATAAAGCAATAGCATCACAAA
TTTCACAAATAAAGCATTTTTTTCACTGCATTCTAGTTGTGGTTTGTCCAAACTCATCAATGTATCTTAA
CGCGTA
